Addgene plasmid #158347: pLKO_S.NWS.AU1_NGFR
Purpose: Protein Barcode (Pro-Code) for vector/cell tracking. Contains U6 trRNA cassette for sgRNA cloning. Enables phenotypic CRISPR screens at a single cell resolution (using cytometry).
Depositing lab: Brian Brown. Depositing organization: Icahn School of Medicine at Mount Sinai. Publication: Protein Barcodes Enable High-Dimensional Single-Cell CRISPR Screens. Wroblewska A, Dhainaut M, Ben-Zvi B, Rose SA, Park ES, Amir ED, Bektesevic A, Baccarini A, Merad M, Rahman AH, Brown BD. Cell. 2018 Nov 1;175(4):1141-1155.e16. doi: 10.1016/j.cell.2018.09.022. Epub 2018 Oct 18. PubMed 30343902.
Backbone
  Vector backbone: pLKO
  Backbone size w/o insert (bp): 9000
  Vector type: Lentiviral, CRISPR
Growth in bacteria
  Bacterial resistance: Ampicillin, 100 μg/mL
  Growth temperature: 37°C
  Growth strain: NEB Stable
  Copy number: High Copy
Gene/Insert
  Gene/Insert name: Pro-Code Tagged human dNGFR
  Species: H. sapiens (human)
  Insert size (bp): 1000
  Mutation: Truncation of the signaling domain
  Entrez Gene: NGFR (a.k.a. CD271, Gp80-LNGFR, TNFRSF16, p75(NTR), p75NTR)
  Promoter: EF1a
  Tag / fusion protein: S.NWS.AU1 (N terminal on insert)
  Cloning method: Restriction Enzyme; 5′ cloning site Unknown (unknown if destroyed)
  Sequencing primers: 5′ cctttttgagtttggatcttggttcat
Terms and licenses: Academic/Nonprofit Terms; Industry Terms: Not Available to Industry
How to cite: pLKO_S.NWS.AU1_NGFR was a gift from Brian Brown (Addgene plasmid # 158347 ; http://n2t.net/addgene:158347 ; RRID:Addgene_158347)
