[The description below was written by a language model from this plasmid's Addgene catalogue record and pLannotate feature annotations shown in this document.]
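Description:
pLKO_S.NWS.AU1_NGFR is a third-generation-style lentiviral CRISPR vector built on the pLKO backbone, one member of the Pro-Code (protein barcode) series for marking and tracking transduced cells. It is propagated in E. coli through a high-copy ColE1/pUC origin with ampicillin selection (AmpR), and the backbone also carries an f1 origin, an SV40 origin and remnants of lac and T7/T3 cloning elements. The viral genome is transcribed from an RSV promoter fused to a truncated HIV-1 5' LTR. It includes the Ψ packaging signal with a gag fragment, the RRE for Rev-dependent nuclear export and a cPPT/CTS. A WPRE and a truncated 3' LTR close the viral genome, followed by an SV40 poly(A) signal.

Two expression units sit between the LTRs. A human U6 Pol III promoter lies upstream of a S. pyogenes Cas9 guide RNA scaffold, forming the cassette into which an sgRNA of choice is cloned. No Cas9 is annotated in the vector, so the nuclease must be supplied separately. Downstream, the EF-1α promoter drives a human NGFR (CD271) coding sequence truncated to remove the signalling domain, giving an inert cell-surface protein. Its N terminus carries the epitope combination S.NWS.AU1, which makes up this vector's specific barcode; the feature table annotates only the NGFR portion and not the individual epitopes. The WPRE following the cassette enhances transcript expression.

Because each Pro-Code vector displays a distinct epitope combination detectable by antibody staining, pairing one barcode with one sgRNA lets the guide in each cell be identified by cytometry. This enables pooled phenotypic CRISPR screens at single-cell resolution. No drug-selection marker for mammalian cells is annotated.
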