Features (pLannotate 1.2.2; 29 found; start..end, strand, type, name):
    882..907     +  misc_feature   MCS (fragment): multiple cloning site
    920..1873    +  CDS            NGFR (fragment): TNR16_HUMAN - Also known as TNFRSF16. Experimental evidence at protein level: Swiss-Prot protein existence level 1. Low affinity receptor which can bind to NGF, BDNF, NTF3, and NTF4. Forms a heterodimeric receptor with SORCS2 that binds the precursor forms of NGF, BDNF and NTF3 with high affinity, and has much lower affinity for mature NGF and BDNF (PubMed:24908487). Plays an important role in differentiation and survival of specific neuronal populations during development (By similarity). Can mediate cell survival as well as cell death of neural cells. Plays a role in the inactivation of RHOA
   1904..2492    +  misc_feature   WPRE: woodchuck hepatitis virus posttranscriptional regulatory element
   2497..2634    +  CDS            nef (fragment): NEF_HV1LA - Experimental evidence at protein level: Swiss-Prot protein existence level 1. Extracellular Nef protein targets CD4(+) T-lymphocytes for apoptosis by interacting with CXCR4 surface receptors. From Human immunodeficiency virus type 1 group M subtype B (isolate Lai) (HIV-1).
   2620..2800    +  LTR            5' LTR (truncated): truncated 5' long terminal repeat (LTR) from HIV-1
   2872..2993    +  polyA_signal   SV40 poly(A) signal: SV40 polyadenylation signal
   3033..3168    +  rep_origin     SV40 ori: SV40 origin of replication
   3189..3207    -  promoter       T7 promoter: promoter for bacteriophage T7 RNA polymerase
   3215..3370    +  CDS            lacZα (fragment): LacZα fragment of β-galactosidase; lacZ fragment
   3375..3803    +  rep_origin     f1 ori (sequence partly withheld): f1 bacteriophage origin of replication; arrow indicates direction of (+) strand synthesis
   3856..3960    +  promoter       AmpR promoter: bla
   3961..4821    +  CDS            AmpR: β-lactamase; bla; confers resistance to ampicillin, carbenicillin, and related antibiotics
   4992..5580    +  rep_origin     ori: high-copy-number ColE1/pMB1/pBR322/pUC origin of replication
   5763..5855    +  CDS            lacI (fragment): lac repressor; lacI; The lac repressor binds to the lac operator to inhibit transcription in E. coli. This inhibition can be relieved by adding lactose or isopropyl-β-D-thiogalactopyranoside (IPTG).
   5868..5889    +  protein_bind   CAP binding site: CAP binding activates transcription in the presence of cAMP. E. coli catabolite activator protein
   5904..5934    +  promoter       lac promoter: promoter for the E. coli lac operon
   5942..5958    +  protein_bind   lac operator: The lac repressor binds to the lac operator to inhibit transcription in E. coli. This inhibition can be relieved by adding lactose or isopropyl-β-D-thiogalactopyranoside (IPTG). lac repressor encoded by lacI
   6003..6021    +  promoter       T3 promoter: promoter for bacteriophage T3 RNA polymerase
   6049..6275    +  promoter       RSV promoter: Rous sarcoma virus enhancer/promoter
   6276..6456    +  LTR            5' LTR (truncated): truncated 5' long terminal repeat (LTR) from HIV-1
   6503..6628    +  misc_feature   HIV-1 Ψ: packaging signal of human immunodeficiency virus type 1
   6612..6975    +  CDS            HIV-1 gag (fragment): gag protein from human immunodeficiency virus 1; gag
   7121..7354    +  misc_feature   RRE: The Rev response element (RRE) of HIV-1 allows for Rev-dependent mRNA export from the nucleus to the cytoplasm.
   7731..7831    +  CDS            Rev (fragment): human immunodeficiency virus 1 (HIV-1) Rev protein; rev; enhances nuclear export of unspliced and incompletely spliced viral mRNAs
   7881..8121    +  promoter       U6 promoter: RNA polymerase III promoter for human U6 snRNA
   8148..8223    +  misc_RNA       gRNA scaffold: guide RNA scaffold for the Streptococcus pyogenes CRISPR/Cas9 system
   8271..8388    +  misc_feature   cPPT/CTS: central polypurine tract and central termination sequence of HIV-1
   8455..8521    +  CDS            small t antigen (fragment): SV40 (simian virus 40) small t antigen
   8528..865     +  promoter       EF-1α promoter (across the origin): strong constitutive promoter for human elongation factor EF-1α
>Addgene plasmid #158347 | pLKO_S.NWS.AU1_NGFR | addgene full sequence | sequence record 330665 | Addgene NGS Result
GCAGTACGTGATTCTTGATCCCGAGCTTCGGGTTGGAAGTGGGTGGGAGAGTTCGAGGCCTTGCGCTTAA
GGAGCCCCTTCGCCTCGTGCTTGAGTTGAGGCCTGGCCTGGGCGCTGGGGCCGCCGCGTGCGAATCTGGT
GGCACCTTCGCGCCTGTCTCGCTGCTTTCGATAAGTCTCTAGCCATTTAAAATTTTTGATGACCTGCTGC
GACGCTTTTTTTCTGGCAAGATAGTCTTGTAAATGCGGGCCAAGATCTGCACACTGGTATTTCGGTTTTT
GGGGCCGCGGGCGGCGACGGGGCCCGTGCGTCCCAGCGCACATGTTCGGCGAGGCGGGGCCTGCGAGCGC
GGCCACCGAGAATCGGACGGGGGTAGTCTCAAGCTGGCCGGCCTGCTCTGGTGCCTGGCCTCGCGCCGCC
GTGTATCGCCCCGCCCTGGGCGGCAAGGCTGGCCCGGTCGGCACCAGTTGCGTGAGCGGAAAGATGGCCG
CTTCCCGGCCCTGCTGCAGGGAGCTCAAAATGGAGGACGCGGCGCTCGGGAGAGCGGGCGGGTGAGTCAC
CCACACAAAGGAAAAGGGCCTTTCCGTCCTCAGCCGTCGCTTCATGTGACTCCACGGAGTACCGGGCGCC
GTCCAGGCACCTCGATTAGTTCTCGAGCTTTTGGAGTACGTCGTCTTTAGGTTGGGGGGAGGGGTTTTAT
GCGATGGAGTTTCCCCACACTGAGTGGGTGGAGACTGAAGTTAGGCCAGCTTGGCACTTGATGTAATTCT
CCTTGGAATTTGCCCTTTTTGAGTTTGGATCTTGGTTCATTCTCAAGCCTCAGACAGTGGTTCAAAGTTT
TTTTCTTCCATTTCAGGTGTCGTGAGGAATTCTGCAGTCGATCGACGGTACCGCGGGCCCGGGATCCACG
GTCGCCACCATGGGGGCAGGTGCCACCGGCCGCGCCATGGACGGGCCGCGCCTGCTGCTGTTGCTGCTTC
TGGGGGTGTCCCTTGGAGGTGCCAAGGAGGCATGCAAGGAGACCGCCGCCGCCAAGTTCGAGAGGCAGCA
CATGGACAGCGGAGGAGGCGGGGGAGGGAACTGGTCCCACCCCCAATTCGAGAAAGGAGGAGGCGGGGGA
GGGGACACCTATCGGTACATTCCCACAGGCCTGTACACACACAGCGGTGAGTGCTGCAAAGCCTGCAACC
TGGGCGAGGGTGTGGCCCAGCCTTGTGGAGCCAACCAGACCGTGTGTGAGCCCTGCCTGGACAGCGTGAC
GTTCTCCGACGTGGTGAGCGCGACCGAGCCGTGCAAGCCGTGCACCGAGTGCGTGGGGCTCCAGAGCATG
TCGGCGCCGTGCGTGGAGGCCGACGACGCCGTGTGCCGCTGCGCCTACGGCTACTACCAGGATGAGACGA
CTGGGCGCTGCGAGGCGTGCCGCGTGTGCGAGGCGGGCTCGGGCCTCGTGTTCTCCTGCCAGGACAAGCA
GAACACCGTGTGCGAGGAGTGCCCCGACGGCACGTATTCCGACGAGGCCAACCACGTGGACCCGTGCCTG
CCCTGCACCGTGTGCGAGGACACCGAGCGCCAGCTCCGCGAGTGCACACGCTGGGCCGACGCCGAGTGCG
AGGAGATCCCTGGCCGTTGGATTACACGGTCCACACCCCCAGAGGGCTCGGACAGCACAGCCCCCAGCAC
CCAGGAGCCTGAGGCACCTCCAGAACAAGACCTCATAGCCAGCACGGTGGCAGGTGTGGTGACCACAGTG
ATGGGCAGCTCCCAGCCCGTGGTGACCCGAGGCACCACCGACAACCTCATCCCTGTCTATTGCTCCATCC
TGGCTGCTGTGGTTGTGGGCCTTGTGGCCTACATAGCCTTCAAGAGGTGGAACAGGGGTATCCTCTAGAG
CGGCCGCGTCGACAATCAACCTCTGGATTACAAAATTTGTGAAAGATTGACTGGTATTCTTAACTATGTT
GCTCCTTTTACGCTATGTGGATACGCTGCTTTAATGCCTTTGTATCATGCTATTGCTTCCCGTATGGCTT
TCATTTTCTCCTCCTTGTATAAATCCTGGTTGCTGTCTCTTTATGAGGAGTTGTGGCCCGTTGTCAGGCA
ACGTGGCGTGGTGTGCACTGTGTTTGCTGACGCAACCCCCACTGGTTGGGGCATTGCCACCACCTGTCAG
CTCCTTTCCGGGACTTTCGCTTTCCCCCTCCCTATTGCCACGGCGGAACTCATCGCCGCCTGCCTTGCCC
GCTGCTGGACAGGGGCTCGGCTGTTGGGCACTGACAATTCCGTGGTGTTGTCGGGGAAGCTGACGTCCTT
TCCATGGCTGCTCGCCTGTGTTGCCACCTGGATTCTGCGCGGGACGTCCTTCTGCTACGTCCCTTCGGCC
CTCAATCCAGCGGACCTTCCTTCCCGCGGCCTGCTGCCGGCTCTGCGGCCTCTTCCGCATCTTCGCCTTC
GCCCTCAGACGAGTCGGATCTCCCTTTGGGCCGCCTCCCCGCCTGGGTACCTTTAAGACCAATGACTTAC
AAGGCAGCTGTAGATCTTAGCCACTTTTTAAAAGAAAAGGGGGGACTGGAAGGGCTAATTCACTCCCAAC
GAAGATAAGATCTGCTTTTTGCTTGTACTGGGTCTCTCTGGTTAGACCAGATCTGAGCCTGGGAGCTCTC
TGGCTAACTAGGGAACCCACTGCTTAAGCCTCAATAAAGCTTGCCTTGAGTGCTTCAAGTAGTGTGTGCC
CGTCTGTTGTGTGACTCTGGTAACTAGAGATCCCTCAGACCCTTTTAGTCAGTGTGGAAAATCTCTAGCA
GTAGTAGTTCATGTCATCTTATTATTCAGTATTTATAACTTGCAAAGAAATGAATATCAGAGAGTGAGAG
GAACTTGTTTATTGCAGCTTATAATGGTTACAAATAAAGCAATAGCATCACAAATTTCACAAATAAAGCA
TTTTTTTCACTGCATTCTAGTTGTGGTTTGTCCAAACTCATCAATGTATCTTATCATGTCTGGCTCTAGC
TATCCCGCCCCTAACTCCGCCCATCCCGCCCCTAACTCCGCCCAGTTCCGCCCATTCTCCGCCCCATGGC
TGACTAATTTTTTTTATTTATGCAGAGGCCGAGGCCGCCTCGGCCTCTGAGCTATTCCAGAAGTAGTGAG
GAGGCTTTTTTGGAGGCCTAGGGACGTACCCAATTCGCCCTATAGTGAGTCGTATTACGCGCGCTCACTG
GCCGTCGTTTTACAACGTCGTGACTGGGAAAACCCTGGCGTTACCCAACTTAATCGCCTTGCAGCACATC
CCCCTTTCGCCAGCTGGCGTAATAGCGAAGAGGCCCGCACCGATCGCCCTTCCCAACAGTTGCGCAGCCT
GAATGGCGAATGGG
[124 nt withheld, positions 3375-3498]
C
[91 nt withheld, positions 3500-3590]
A
[49 nt withheld, positions 3592-3640]
CCTTTGACGTTGGAGTCCACGTTCTTT
[37 nt withheld, positions 3668-3704]
ACCCTATCTCGGTCTATTCTTTTGATTTATAAGGGATTTTGCCGATTTCGGCCTATTGGTTAAAAAATGA
GCTGATTTAACAAAAATTTAACGCGAATTTTAACAAAATATTAACGCTTACAATTTAGGTGGCACTTTTC
GGGGAAATGTGCGCGGAACCCCTATTTGTTTATTTTTCTAAATACATTCAAATATGTATCCGCTCATGAG
ACAATAACCCTGATAAATGCTTCAATAATATTGAAAAAGGAAGAGTATGAGTATTCAACATTTCCGTGTC
GCCCTTATTCCCTTTTTTGCGGCATTTTGCCTTCCTGTTTTTGCTCACCCAGAAACGCTGGTGAAAGTAA
AAGATGCTGAAGATCAGTTGGGTGCACGAGTGGGTTACATCGAACTGGATCTCAACAGCGGTAAGATCCT
TGAGAGTTTTCGCCCCGAAGAACGTTTTCCAATGATGAGCACTTTTAAAGTTCTGCTATGTGGCGCGGTA
TTATCCCGTATTGACGCCGGGCAAGAGCAACTCGGTCGCCGCATACACTATTCTCAGAATGACTTGGTTG
AGTACTCACCAGTCACAGAAAAGCATCTTACGGATGGCATGACAGTAAGAGAATTATGCAGTGCTGCCAT
AACCATGAGTGATAACACTGCGGCCAACTTACTTCTGACAACGATCGGAGGACCGAAGGAGCTAACCGCT
TTTTTGCACAACATGGGGGATCATGTAACTCGCCTTGATCGTTGGGAACCGGAGCTGAATGAAGCCATAC
CAAACGACGAGCGTGACACCACGATGCCTGTAGCAATGGCAACAACGTTGCGCAAACTATTAACTGGCGA
ACTACTTACTCTAGCTTCCCGGCAACAATTAATAGACTGGATGGAGGCGGATAAAGTTGCAGGACCACTT
CTGCGCTCGGCCCTTCCGGCTGGCTGGTTTATTGCTGATAAATCTGGAGCCGGTGAGCGTGGGTCTCGCG
GTATCATTGCAGCACTGGGGCCAGATGGTAAGCCCTCCCGTATCGTAGTTATCTACACGACGGGGAGTCA
GGCAACTATGGATGAACGAAATAGACAGATCGCTGAGATAGGTGCCTCACTGATTAAGCATTGGTAACTG
TCAGACCAAGTTTACTCATATATACTTTAGATTGATTTAAAACTTCATTTTTAATTTAAAAGGATCTAGG
TGAAGATCCTTTTTGATAATCTCATGACCAAAATCCCTTAACGTGAGTTTTCGTTCCACTGAGCGTCAGA
CCCCGTAGAAAAGATCAAAGGATCTTCTTGAGATCCTTTTTTTCTGCGCGTAATCTGCTGCTTGCAAACA
AAAAAACCACCGCTACCAGCGGTGGTTTGTTTGCCGGATCAAGAGCTACCAACTCTTTTTCCGAAGGTAA
CTGGCTTCAGCAGAGCGCAGATACCAAATACTGTTCTTCTAGTGTAGCCGTAGTTAGGCCACCACTTCAA
GAACTCTGTAGCACCGCCTACATACCTCGCTCTGCTAATCCTGTTACCAGTGGCTGCTGCCAGTGGCGAT
AAGTCGTGTCTTACCGGGTTGGACTCAAGACGATAGTTACCGGATAAGGCGCAGCGGTCGGGCTGAACGG
GGGGTTCGTGCACACAGCCCAGCTTGGAGCGAACGACCTACACCGAACTGAGATACCTACAGCGTGAGCT
ATGAGAAAGCGCCACGCTTCCCGAAGGGAGAAAGGCGGACAGGTATCCGGTAAGCGGCAGGGTCGGAACA
GGAGAGCGCACGAGGGAGCTTCCAGGGGGAAACGCCTGGTATCTTTATAGTCCTGTCGGGTTTCGCCACC
TCTGACTTGAGCGTCGATTTTTGTGATGCTCGTCAGGGGGGCGGAGCCTATGGAAAAACGCCAGCAACGC
GGCCTTTTTACGGTTCCTGGCCTTTTGCTGGCCTTTTGCTCACATGTTCTTTCCTGCGTTATCCCCTGAT
TCTGTGGATAACCGTATTACCGCCTTTGAGTGAGCTGATACCGCTCGCCGCAGCCGAACGACCGAGCGCA
GCGAGTCAGTGAGCGAGGAAGCGGAAGAGCGCCCAATACGCAAACCGCCTCTCCCCGCGCGTTGGCCGAT
TCATTAATGCAGCTGGCACGACAGGTTTCCCGACTGGAAAGCGGGCAGTGAGCGCAACGCAATTAATGTG
AGTTAGCTCACTCATTAGGCACCCCAGGCTTTACACTTTATGCTTCCGGCTCGTATGTTGTGTGGAATTG
TGAGCGGATAACAATTTCACACAGGAAACAGCTATGACCATGATTACGCCAAGCGCGCAATTAACCCTCA
CTAAAGGGAACAAAAGCTGGAGCTGCAAGCTTAATGTAGTCTTATGCAATACTCTTGTAGTCTTGCAACA
TGGTAACGATGAGTTAGCAACATGCCTTACAAGGAGAGAAAAAGCACCGTGCATGGCGATTGGTGGAAGT
AAGGTGGTACGATCGTGCCTTATTAGGAAGGCAACAGACGGGTCTGACATGGATTGGACGAACCACTGAA
TTGCCGCATTGCAGAGATATTGTATTTAAGTGCCTAGCTCGATACATAAACGGGTCTCTCTGGTTAGACC
AGATCTGAGCCTGGGAGCTCTCTGGCTAACTAGGGAACCCACTGCTTAAGCCTCAATAAAGCTTGCCTTG
AGTGCTTCAAGTAGTGTGTGCCCGTCTGTTGTGTGACTCTGGTAACTAGAGATCCCTCAGACCCTTTTAG
TCAGTGTGGAAAATCTCTAGCAGTGGCGCCCGAACAGGGACTTGAAAGCGAAAGGGAAACCAGAGGAGCT
CTCTCGACGCAGGACTCGGCTTGCTGAAGCGCGCACGGCAAGAGGCGAGGGGCGGCGACTGGTGAGTACG
CCAAAAATTTTGACTAGCGGAGGCTAGAAGGAGAGAGATGGGTGCGAGAGCGTCAGTATTAAGCGGGGGA
GAATTAGATCGCGATGGGAAAAAATTCGGTTAAGGCCAGGGGGAAAGAAAAAATATAAATTAAAACATAT
AGTATGGGCAAGCAGGGAGCTAGAACGATTCGCAGTTAATCCTGGCCTGTTAGAAACATCAGAAGGCTGT
AGACAAATACTGGGACAGCTACAACCATCCCTTCAGACAGGATCAGAAGAACTTAGATCATTATATAATA
CAGTAGCAACCCTCTATTGTGTGCATCAAAGGATAGAGATAAAAGACACCAAGGAAGCTTTAGACAAGAT
AGAGGAAGAGCAAAACAAAAGTAAGACCACCGCACAGCAAGCGGCCGCTGATCTTCAGACCTGGAGGAGG
AGATATGAGGGACAATTGGAGAAGTGAATTATATAAATATAAAGTAGTAAAAATTGAACCATTAGGAGTA
GCACCCACCAAGGCAAAGAGAAGAGTGGTGCAGAGAGAAAAAAGAGCAGTGGGAATAGGAGCTTTGTTCC
TTGGGTTCTTGGGAGCAGCAGGAAGCACTATGGGCGCAGCGTCAATGACGCTGACGGTACAGGCCAGACA
ATTATTGTCTGGTATAGTGCAGCAGCAGAACAATTTGCTGAGGGCTATTGAGGCGCAACAGCATCTGTTG
CAACTCACAGTCTGGGGCATCAAGCAGCTCCAGGCAAGAATCCTGGCTGTGGAAAGATACCTAAAGGATC
AACAGCTCCTGGGGATTTGGGGTTGCTCTGGAAAACTCATTTGCACCACTGCTGTGCCTTGGAATGCTAG
TTGGAGTAATAAATCTCTGGAACAGATTTGGAATCACACGACCTGGATGGAGTGGGACAGAGAAATTAAC
AATTACACAAGCTTAATACACTCCTTAATTGAAGAATCGCAAAACCAGCAAGAAAAGAATGAACAAGAAT
TATTGGAATTAGATAAATGGGCAAGTTTGTGGAATTGGTTTAACATAACAAATTGGCTGTGGTATATAAA
ATTATTCATAATGATAGTAGGAGGCTTGGTAGGTTTAAGAATAGTTTTTGCTGTACTTTCTATAGTGAAT
AGAGTTAGGCAGGGATATTCACCATTATCGTTTCAGACCCACCTCCCAACCCCGAGGGGACCCGACAGGC
CCGAAGGAATAGAAGAAGAAGGTGGAGAGAGAGACAGAGACAGATCCATTCGATTAGTGAACGGATCTCG
ACGGTATCGATCACGAGACTAGTATCGAGCGGCCGCCCCCTTCACCGAGGGCCTATTTCCCATGATTCCT
TCATATTTGCATATACGATACAAGGCTGTTAGAGAGATAATTGGAATTAATTTGACTGTAAACACAAAGA
TATTAGTACAAAATACGTGACGTAGAAAGTAATAATTTCTTGGGTAGTTTGCAGTTTTAAAATTATGTTT
TAAAATGGACTATCATATGCTTACCGTAACTTGAAAGTATTTCGATTTCTTGGCTTTATATATCTTGTGG
AAAGGACGAAACACCGGGTCTTCGAGAAGACCTGTTTTAGAGCTAGAAATAGCAAGTTAAAATAAGGCTA
GTCCGTTATCAACTTGAAAAAGTGGCACCGAGTCGGTGCTTTTTTTAATTCTCGACCTCGAGACAAATGG
CAGTATTCATCCACAATTTTAAAAGAAAAGGGGGGATTGGGGGGTACAGTGCAGGGGAAAGAATAGTAGA
CATAATAGCAACAGACATACAAACTAAAGAATTACAAAAACAAATTACAAAAATTCAAAATTTTCGGGTT
TATTACAGGGACAGCAGAGATCCACTTTGGCCGCGGCTCGAGGCGATAAGCTTTGCAAAGATGGATAAAG
TTTTAAACAGAGAGGAATCTTTGCAGCTAATGGACCTTCTAGGTCTTGAAAGGAGTGGGAATTGGCTCCG
GTGCCCGTCAGTGGGCAGAGCGCACATCGCCCACAGTCCCCGAGAAGTTGGGGGGAGGGGTCGGCAATTG
AACCGGTGCCTAGAGAAGGTGGCGCGGGGTAAACTGGGAAAGTGATGTCGTGTACTGGCTCCGCCTTTTT
CCCGAGGGTGGGGGAGAACCGTATATAAGTGCAGTAGTCGCCGTGAACGTTCTTTTTCGCAACGGGTTTG
CCGCCAGAACACAGGTAAGTGCCGTGTGTGGTTCCCGCGGGCCTGGCCTCTTTACGGGTTATGGCCCTTG
CGTGCCTTGAATTACTTCCACCTGGCT
