>Addgene plasmid #158347 | pLKO_S.NWS.AU1_NGFR | depositor partial sequence | sequence record 305563 | Tagged NGFR
ATGGGGGCAGGTGCCACCGGCCGCGCCATGGACGGGCCGCGCCTGCTGCTGTTGCTGCTTCTGGGGGTGT
CCCTTGGAGGTGCCAAGGAGGCATGCAAGGAGACCGCCGCCGCCAAGTTCGAGAGGCAGCACATGGACAG
CGGAGGAGGCGGGGGAGGGAACTGGTCCCACCCCCAATTCGAGAAAGGAGGAGGCGGGGGAGGGGACACC
TATCGGTACATTCCCACAGGCCTGTACACACACAGCGGTGAGTGCTGCAAAGCCTGCAACCTGGGCGAGG
GTGTGGCCCAGCCTTGTGGAGCCAACCAGACCGTGTGTGAGCCCTGCCTGGACAGCGTGACGTTCTCCGA
CGTGGTGAGCGCGACCGAGCCGTGCAAGCCGTGCACCGAGTGCGTGGGGCTCCAGAGCATGTCGGCGCCG
TGCGTGGAGGCCGACGACGCCGTGTGCCGCTGCGCCTACGGCTACTACCAGGATGAGACGACTGGGCGCT
GCGAGGCGTGCCGCGTGTGCGAGGCGGGCTCGGGCCTCGTGTTCTCCTGCCAGGACAAGCAGAACACCGT
GTGCGAGGAGTGCCCCGACGGCACGTATTCCGACGAGGCCAACCACGTGGACCCGTGCCTGCCCTGCACC
GTGTGCGAGGACACCGAGCGCCAGCTCCGCGAGTGCACACGCTGGGCCGACGCCGAGTGCGAGGAGATCC
CTGGCCGTTGGATTACACGGTCCACACCCCCAGAGGGCTCGGACAGCACAGCCCCCAGCACCCAGGAGCC
TGAGGCACCTCCAGAACAAGACCTCATAGCCAGCACGGTGGCAGGTGTGGTGACCACAGTGATGGGCAGC
TCCCAGCCCGTGGTGACCCGAGGCACCACCGACAACCTCATCCCTGTCTATTGCTCCATCCTGGCTGCTG
TGGTTGTGGGCCTTGTGGCCTACATAGCCTTCAAGAGGTGGAACAGGGGTATCCTCTAG
